Addgene plasmid #43402: II-GTCT
Depositing lab: Chad Cowan & Kiran Musunuru. Depositing organization: Harvard University. Publication: A TALEN Genome-Editing System for Generating Human Stem Cell-Based Disease Models. Ding Q, Lee YK, Schaefer EA, Peters DT, Veres A, Kim K, Kuperwasser N, Motola DL, Meissner TB, Hendriks WT, Trevisan M, Gupta RM, Moisan A, Banks E, Friesen M, Schinzel RT, Xia F, Tang A, Xia Y, Figueroa E, Wann A, Ahfeldt T, Daheron L, Zhang F, Rubin LL, Peng LF, Chung RT, Musunuru K, Cowan CA. Cell Stem Cell. 2012 Dec 12. pii: S1934-5909(12)00645-5. doi: 10.1016/j.stem.2012.11.011. PubMed 23246482.
Backbone
  Vector backbone: pCRII-TOPO
  Backbone manufacturer: Invitrogen
  Backbone size w/o insert (bp): 3973
  Vector type: Bacterial Cloning
Growth in bacteria
  Bacterial resistance: Ampicillin and Kanamycin, 100 & 50 μg/mL
  Growth temperature: 37°C
  Growth strain: Top10
  Copy number: High Copy
Gene/Insert
  Gene/Insert name: II-GTCT
  Species: Synthetic
  Insert size (bp): 426
  Cloning method: TOPO Cloning
  Sequencing primers: 5′ T7; 3′ M13-rev
Terms and licenses: Academic/Nonprofit Terms; Industry Terms: Not Available to Industry
How to cite: II-GTCT was a gift from Chad Cowan & Kiran Musunuru (Addgene plasmid # 43402 ; http://n2t.net/addgene:43402 ; RRID:Addgene_43402)
