[The description below was written by a language model from this plasmid's Addgene catalogue record.]
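Description:
II-GTCT is a bacterial cloning plasmid built on the pCRII-TOPO backbone (about 4 kb without insert), a high-copy vector that accepts PCR products by topoisomerase-mediated TOPO cloning. It is maintained in E. coli and carries both ampicillin and kanamycin resistance markers, so either or both antibiotics can be used for selection. The record lists no promoter intended to drive expression of the insert and no mammalian or viral elements. This is a storage and propagation vector rather than an expression construct. The T7 and M13-reverse primer sites flanking the cloning site are the ones recorded for sequencing across the insert.

The payload is a 426 bp synthetic fragment also named II-GTCT. The record does not describe its contents. However, the plasmid was deposited with a publication describing a TALEN genome-editing system for generating human stem cell-based disease models. Given that context, the name suggests a pre-assembled block of TAL effector repeats. "GTCT" would be the four consecutive DNA bases recognised by the repeats, and "II" would be the block's position in the ordered assembly of a full repeat array. The insert size is roughly what four TAL repeats of about 34 amino acids each would occupy, but this reading is an inference from the name, size and publication, not something the catalogue fields state.

On that reading, the plasmid would be one member of a library of modular parts. Its fragment would be excised or amplified and joined to other position-specific blocks to build a custom TALE DNA-binding domain, which would then be placed in a separate nuclease expression vector. No feature table is provided, so the insert's boundaries, orientation and any flanking assembly sites cannot be described.
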