>Addgene plasmid #43402 | II-GTCT | depositor partial sequence | sequence record 58667 | II-GTCT sequence 426 bps
CGTCTCGCTTAACCCCAGAGCAGGTCGTGGCAATCGCGAGCAATAACGGCGGAAAACAGGCTTTGGAAAC
GGTGCAGAGGCTCCTTCCAGTGCTGTGCCAAGCGCACGGACTCACCCCAGAGCAGGTCGTGGCCATTGCC
TCGAATGGAGGGGGCAAACAGGCGTTGGAAACCGTACAACGATTGCTGCCGGTGCTGTGCCAAGCGCACG
GCCTCACCCCAGAGCAGGTCGTGGCGATCGCAAGCCACGACGGAGGAAAGCAAGCCTTGGAAACAGTACA
GAGGCTGTTGCCTGTGCTGTGCCAAGCGCACGGATTAACCCCAGAGCAGGTCGTGGCCATTGCCTCGAAT
GGAGGGGGCAAACAGGCGTTGGAAACCGTACAACGATTGCTGCCGGTGCTGTGCCAAGCGCACGGGCTCA
GAGACG
