>Addgene plasmid #43402 | II-GTCT | addgene partial sequence | sequence record 60911 | M13-F20 5'-TGTAAAACGACGGCCAGT-3'
CTATAGGGCGAATTGGGCCCTCTAGATGCATGCTCGAGCGGCCGCCAGTGTGATGGATATCTGCAGAATT
CGCCCTTCTTTCCTGTGCCCACGTCTCTGAGCCCGTGCGCTTGGCACAGCACCGGCAGCAATCGTTGTAC
GGTTTCCAACGCCTGTTTGCCCCCTCCATTCGAGGCAATGGCCACGACCTGCTCTGGGGTTAATCCGTGC
GCTTGGCACAGCACAGGCAACAGCCTCTGTACTGTTTCCAAGGCTTGCTTTCCTCCGTCGTGGCTTGCGA
TCGCCACGACCTGCTCTGGGGTGAGGCCGTGCGCTTGGCACAGCACCGGCAGCAATCGTTGTACGGTTTC
CAACGCCTGTTTGCCCCCTCCATTCGAGGCAATGGCCACGACCTGCTCTGGGGTGAGTCCGTGCGCTTGG
CACAGCACTGGAAGGAGCCTCTGCACCGTTTCCAAAGCCTGTTTTCCGCCGTTATTGCTCGCGATTGCCA
CGACCTGCTCTGGGGTTAAGCGAGACGCGCTAGGACGGCAAGGGCGAATTCCAGCACACTGGCGGCCGTT
ACTAGTGGATCCGAGCTCGGTACCAAGCTTGATGCATAGCTTGAGTATTCTATAGTGTCACCTAAATAGC
TTGGCGTAATCATGGTCATAGCTGTTTCCTGTGTGAAATTGTTATCCGCTCACAATTCCACACAACATAC
GAGCCGGAAGCATAAAGTGTAAAGCCTGGGGTGCCTAATGAGTGAGCTAACTCACATTAATTGCGTTGCG
CTCACTGCCCGCTTTCCAGTCGGGAAACCTGTCGTGCCAGCTGCATTAATGAATCGGCCAACGCGCGGGG
AGAGGCGGTTTGCGTATTGGGCGCTCTTCCGCTTCCTCGCTCACTGACTCGCTGCGCTCGGTCGTTCGGC
TGCGGCGAGCGGTATCAGCTCACTCAAAGGCGGTAATACGGTTATCCACAGAATCAGGGGATAACGCAGG
AAAGAA
